>Addgene plasmid #107161 | Flag-hPKL S113D | depositor full sequence | sequence record 202152 | Flag-hPKL S113D sequence 8477 bps
TTTGAAAGACCCCACCCGTAGGTGGCAAGCTAGCTTAAGTAACGCCACTTTGCAAGGCATGGAAAAATAC
ATAACTGAGAATAGAAAAGTTCAGATCAAGGTCAGGAACAAAGAAACAGCTGAATACCAAACAGGATATC
TGTGGTAAGCGGTTCCTGCCCCGGCTCAGGGCCAAGAACAGATGAGACAGCTGAGTGATGGGCCAAACAG
GATATCTGTGGTAAGCAGTTCCTGCCCCGGCTCGGGGCCAAGAACAGATGGTCCCCAGATGCGGTCCAGC
CCTCAGCAGTTTCTAGTGAATCATCAGATGTTTCCAGGGTGCCCCAAGGACCTGAAAATGACCCTGTACC
TTATTTGAACTAACCAATCAGTTCGCTTCTCGCTTCTGTTCGCGCGCTTCCGCTCTCCGAGCTCAATAAA
AGAGCCCACAACCCCTCACTCGGCGCGCCAGTCTTCCGATAGACTGCGTCGCCCGGGTACCCGTATTCCC
AATAAAGCCTCTTGCTGTTTGCATCCGAATCGTGGTCTCGCTGTTCCTTGGGAGGGTCTCCTCTGAGTGA
TTGACTACCCACGACGGGGGTCTTTCATTTGGGGGCTCGTCCGGGATTTGGAGACCCCTGCCCAGGGACC
ACCGACCCACCACCGGGAGGTAAGCTGGCCAGCAACTTATCTGTGTCTGTCCGATTGTCTAGTGTCTATG
TTTGATGTTATGCGCCTGCGTCTGTACTAGTTAGCTAACTAGCTCTGTATCTGGCGGACCCGTGGTGGAA
CTGACGAGTTCTGAACACCCGGCCGCAACCCTGGGAGACGTCCCAGGGACTTTGGGGGCCGTTTTTGTGG
CCCGACCTGAGGAAGGGAGTCGATGTGGAATCCGACCCCGTCAGGATATGTGGTTCTGGTAGGAGACGAG
AACCTAAAACAGTTCCCGCCTCCGTCTGAATTTTTGCTTTCGGTTTGGAACCGAAGCCGCGCGTCTTGTC
TGCTGCAGCGCTGCAGCATCGTTCTGTGTTGTCTCTGTCTGACTGTGTTTCTGTATTTGTCTGAAAATTA
GGGCCAGACTGTTACCACTCCCTTAAGTTTGACCTTAGGTCACTGGAAAGATGTCGAGCGGATCGCTCAC
AACCAGTCGGTAGATGTCAAGAAGAGACGTTGGGTTACCTTCTGCTCTGCAGAATGGCCAACCTTTAACG
TCGGATGGCCGCGAGACGGCACCTTTAACCGAGACCTCATCACCCAGGTTAAGATCAAGGTCTTTTCACC
TGGCCCGCATGGACACCCAGACCAGGTCCCCTACATCGTGACCTGGGAAGCCTTGGCTTTTGACCCCCCT
CCCTGGGTCAAGCCCTTTGTACACCCTAAGCCTCCGCCTCCTCTTCCTCCATCCGCCCCGTCTCTCCCCC
TTGAACCTCCTCGTTCGACCCCGCCTCGATCCTCCCTTTATCCAGCCCTCACTCCTTCTCTAGGCGCCGG
AATTCCGATCTGATCAGCTTGCCACAACCCGTACCAAAGATGGATAGATCCGGAAAGCCTGAACTCACCG
CGACGTCTGTCGAGAAGTTTCTGATCGAAAAGTTCGACAGCGTCTCCGACCTGATGCAGCTCTCGGAGGG
CGAAGAATCTCGTGCTTTCAGCTTCGATGTAGGAGGGCGTGGATATGTCCTGCGGGTAAATAGCTGCGCC
GATGGTTTCTACAAAGATCGTTATGTTTATCGGCACTTTGCATCGGCCGCGCTCCCGATTCCGGAAGTGC
TTGACATTGGGGAATTCAGCGAGAGCCTGACCTATTGCATCTCCCGCCGTGCACAGGGTGTCACGTTGCA
AGACCTGCCTGAAACCGAACTGCCCGCTGTTCTGCAGCCGGTCGCGGAGGCCATGGATGCGATCGCTGCG
GCCGATCTTAGCCAGACGAGCGGGTTCGGCCCATTCGGACCGCAAGGAATCGGTCAATACACTACATGGC
GTGATTTCATATGCGCGATTGCTGATCCCCATGTGTATCACTGGCAAACTGTGATGGACGACACCGTCAG
TGCGTCCGTCGCGCAGGCTCTCGATGAGCTGATGCTTTGGGCCGAGGACTGCCCCGAAGTCCGGCACCTC
GTGCACGCGGATTTCGGCTCCAACAATGTCCTGACGGACAATGGCCGCATAACAGCGGTCATTGACTGGA
GCGAGGCGATGTTCGGGGATTCCCAATACGAGGTCGCCAACATCTTCTTCTGGAGGCCGTGGTTGGCTTG
TATGGAGCAGCAGACGCGCTACTTCGAGCGGAGGCATCCGGAGCTTGCAGGATCGCCGCGGCTCCGGGCG
TATATGCTCCGCATTGGTCTTGACCAACTCTATCAGAGCTTGGTTGACGGCAATTTCGATGATGCAGCTT
GGGCGCAGGGTCGATGCGACGCAATCGTCCGATCCGGAGCCGGGACTGTCGGGCGTACACAAATCGCCCG
CAGAAGCGCGGCCGTCTGGACCGATGGCTGTGTAGAAGTACTCGCCGATAGTGGAAACCGACGCCCCAGC
ACTCGTCCGAGGGCAAAGGAATAGAGTAGATGCCGACCGAACAAGAGCTGATTTCGAGAACGCCTCAGCC
AGCAACTCGCGCGAGCCTAGCAAGGCAAATGCGAGAGAACGGCCTTACGCTTGGTGGCACAGTTCTCGTC
CACAGTTCGCTAAGCTCGCTCGGCTGGGTCGCGGGAGGGCCGGTCGCAGTGATTCAGGCCCTTCTGGATT
GTGTTGGTCCCCAGGGCACGATTGTCATGCCCACGCACTCGGGTGATCTGACTGATCCCGCAGATTGGAG
ATCGCCGCCCGTGCCTGCCGATTGGGTGCAGATCTAGAGCTCGCTGATCCGGCCATTAGCCATATTATTC
ATTGGTTATATAGCATAAATCAATATTGGCTATTGGCCATTGCATACGTTGTATCCATATCATAATATGT
ACATTTATATTGGCTCATGTCCAACATTACCGCCATGTTGACATTGATTATTGACTAGTTATTAATAGTA
ATCAATTACGGGGTCATTAGTTCATAGCCCATATATGGAGTTCCGCGTTACATAACTTACGGTAAATGGC
CCGCCTGGCTGACCGCCCAACGACCCCCGCCCATTGACGTCAATAATGACGTATGTTCCCATAGTAACGC
CAATAGGGACTTTCCATTGACGTCAATGGGTGGAGTATTTACGGTAAACTGCCCACTTGGCAGTACATCA
AGTGTATCATATGCCAAGTACGCCCCCTATTGACGTCAATGACGGTAAATGGCCCGCCTGGCATTATGCC
CAGTACATGACCTTATGGGACTTTCCTACTTGGCAGTACATCTACGTATTAGTCATCGCTATTACCATGG
TGATGCGGTTTTGGCAGTACATCAATGGGCGTGGATAGCGGTTTGACTCACGGGGATTTCCAAGTCTCCA
CCCCATTGACGTCAATGGGAGTTTGTTTTGGCACCAAAATCAACGGGACTTTCCAAAATGTCGTAACAAC
TCCGCCCCATTGACGCAAATGGGCGGTAGGCATGTACGGTGGGAGGTCTATATAAGCAGAGCTCGTTTAG
TGAACCGTCAGATCGCCTGGAGACGCCATCCACGCTGTTTTGACCTCCATAGAAGACACCGGGACCGATC
CAGCCTCCGCGGCCCCAAGCTTGTTAACGCCACCATGGACTACAAAGACGATGACGATAAAGCAGAAGGG
CCAGCGGGGTATCTGCGGCGGGCCAGTGTGGCCCAACTGACCCAGGAGCTGGGCACTGCCTTCTTCCAGC
AGCAGCAGCTGCCAGCTGCTATGGCAGACACCTTCCTGGAACACCTCTGCCTACTGGACATTGACTCCGA
GCCCGTGGCTGCTCGCAGTACCAGCATCATTGCCACCATCGGGCCAGCATCTCGCTCCGTGGAGCGCCTC
AAGGAGATGATCAAGGCCGGGATGAACATTGCGCGACTCAACTTCTCCCACGGCTCCCACGAGTACCATG
CTGAGTCCATCGCCAACGTCCGGGAGGCGGTGGAGAGCTTTGCAGGTGACCCACTCAGCTACCGGCCCGT
GGCCATCGCCCTGGACACCAAGGGACCGGAGATCCGCACTGGGATCCTGCAGGGGGGTCCAGAGTCGGAA
GTGGAGCTGGTGAAGGGCTCCCAGGTGCTGGTGACTGTGGACCCCGCGTTCCGGACGCGGGGGAACGCGA
ACACCGTGTGGGTGGACTACCCCAATATTGTCCGGGTCGTGCCGGTGGGGGGCCGCATCTACATTGACGA
CGGGCTCATCTCCCTAGTGGTCCAGAAAATCGGCCCAGAGGGACTGGTGACCCAAGTGGAGAACGGCGGC
GTCCTGGGCAGCCGGAAGGGCGTGAACTTGCCAGGGGCCCAGGTGGACTTGCCCGGGCTGTCCGAGCAGG
ACGTCCGAGACCTGCGCTTCGGGGTGGAGCATGGGGTGGACATCGTCTTTGCCTCCTTTGTGCGGAAAGC
CAGCGACGTGGCTGCCGTCAGGGCTGCTCTGGGTCCGGAAGGACACGGCATCAAGATCATCAGCAAAATT
GAGAACCACGAAGGCGTGAAGAGGTTTGATGAAATCCTGGAGGTGAGCGACGGCATCATGGTGGCACGGG
GGGACCTAGGCATCGAGATCCCAGCAGAGAAGGTTTTCCTGGCTCAGAAGATGATGATTGGGCGCTGCAA
CTTGGCGGGCAAGCCTGTTGTCTGTGCCACACAGATGCTGGAGAGCATGATTACCAAGCCCCGGCCAACG
AGGGCAGAGACAAGCGATGTCGCCAATGCTGTGCTGGATGGGGCTGACTGCATCATGCTGTCAGGGGAGA
CTGCCAAGGGCAACTTCCCTGTGGAAGCGGTGAAGATGCAGCATGCGATTGCCCGGGAGGCAGAGGCCGC
AGTGTACCACCGGCAGCTGTTTGAGGAGCTACGTCGGGCAGCGCCACTAAGCCGTGATCCCACTGAGGTC
ACCGCCATTGGTGCTGTGGAGGCTGCCTTCAAGTGCTGTGCTGCTGCCATCATTGTGCTGACCACAACTG
GCCGCTCAGCCCAGCTTCTGTCTCGGTACCGACCTCGGGCAGCAGTCATTGCTGTCACCCGCTCTGCCCA
GGCTGCCCGCCAGGTCCACTTATGCCGAGGAGTCTTCCCCTTGCTTTACCGTGAACCTCCAGAAGCCATC
TGGGCAGATGATGTAGATCGCCGGGTGCAATTTGGCATTGAAAGTGGAAAGCTCCGTGGCTTCCTCCGTG
TTGGAGACCTGGTGATTGTGGTGACAGGCTGGCGACCTGGCTCCGGCTACACCAACATCATGAGGGTGCT
AAGCATATCCTGAATCGATAAAATAAAAGATTTTATTTAGTCTCCAGAAAAAGGGGGGAATGAAAGACCC
CACCTGTAGGTTTGGCAAGCTAGCTTAAGTAACGCCATTTTGCAAGGCATGGAAAAATACATAACTGAGA
ATAGAGAAGTTCAGATCAAGGTCAGGAACAGATGGAACAGCTGAATATGGGCCAAACAGGATATCTGTGG
TAAGCAGTTCCTGCCCCGGCTCAGGGCCAAGAACAGATGGAACAGCTGAATATGGGCCAAACAGGATATC
TGTGGTAAGCAGTTCCTGCCCCGGCTCAGGGCCAAGAACAGATGGTCCCCAGATGCGGTCCAGCCCTCAG
CAGTTTCTAGAGAACCATCAGATGTTTCCAGGGTGCCCCAAGGACCTGAAATGACCCTGTGCCTTATTTG
AACTAACCAATCAGTTCGCTTCTCGCTTCTGTTCGCGCGCTTCTGCTCCCCGAGCTCAATAAAAGAGCCC
ACAACCCCTCACTCGGGGCGCCAGTCCTCCGATTGACTGAGTCGCCCGGGTACCCGTGTATCCAATAAAC
CCTCTTGCAGTTGCATCCGACTTGTGGTCTCGCTGTTCCTTGGGAGGGTCTCCTCTGAGTGATTGACTAC
CCGTCAGCGGGGGTCTTTCATTTGGGGGCTCGTCCGGGATCGGGAGACCCCTGCCCAGGGACCACCGACC
CACCACCGGGAGGTAAGCTGGCTGCCTCGCGCGTTTCGGTGATGACGGTGAAAACCTCTGACACATGCAG
CTCCCGGAGACGGTCACAGCTTGTCTGTAAGCGGATGCCGGGAGCAGACAAGCCCGTCAGGGCGCGTCAG
CGGGTGTTGGCGGGTGTCGGGGCGCAGCCATGACCCAGTCACGTAGCGATAGCGGAGTGTATACTGGCTT
AACTATGCGGCATCAGAGCAGATTGTACTGAGAGTGCACCATATGCGGTGTGAAATACCGCACAGATGCG
TAAGGAGAAAATACCGCATCAGGCGCTCTTCCGCTTCCTCGCTCACTGACTCGCTGCGCTCGGTCGTTCG
GCTGCGGCGAGCGGTATCAGCTCACTCAAAGGCGGTAATACGGTTATCCACAGAATCAGGGGATAACGCA
GGAAAGAACATGTGAGCAAAAGGCCAGCAAAAGGCCAGGAACCGTAAAAAGGCCGCGTTGCTGGCGTTTT
TCCATAGGCTCCGCCCCCCTGACGAGCATCACAAAAATCGACGCTCAAGTCAGAGGTGGCGAAACCCGAC
AGGACTATAAAGATACCAGGCGTTTCCCCCTGGAAGCTCCCTCGTGCGCTCTCCTGTTCCGACCCTGCCG
CTTACCGGATACCTGTCCGCCTTTCTCCCTTCGGGAAGCGTGGCGCTTTCTCATAGCTCACGCTGTAGGT
ATCTCAGTTCGGTGTAGGTCGTTCGCTCCAAGCTGGGCTGTGTGCACGAACCCCCCGTTCAGCCCGACCG
CTGCGCCTTATCCGGTAACTATCGTCTTGAGTCCAACCCGGTAAGACACGACTTATCGCCACTGGCAGCA
GCCACTGGTAACAGGATTAGCAGAGCGAGGTATGTAGGCGGTGCTACAGAGTTCTTGAAGTGGTGGCCTA
ACTACGGCTACACTAGAAGGACAGTATTTGGTATCTGCGCTCTGCTGAAGCCAGTTACCTTCGGAAAAAG
AGTTGGTAGCTCTTGATCCGGCAAACAAACCACCGCTGGTAGCGGTGGTTTTTTTGTTTGCAAGCAGCAG
ATTACGCGCAGAAAAAAAGGATCTCAAGAAGATCCTTTGATCTTTTCTACGGGGTCTGACGCTCAGTGGA
ACGAAAACTCACGTTAAGGGATTTTGGTCATGAGATTATCAAAAAGGATCTTCACCTAGATCCTTTTAAA
TTAAAAATGAAGTTTTAAATCAATCTAAAGTATATATGAGTAAACTTGGTCTGACAGTTACCAATGCTTA
ATCAGTGAGGCACCTATCTCAGCGATCTGTCTATTTCGTTCATCCATAGTTGCCTGACTCCCCGTCGTGT
AGATAACTACGATACGGGAGGGCTTACCATCTGGCCCCAGTGCTGCAATGATACCGCGAGACCCACGCTC
ACCGGCTCCAGATTTATCAGCAATAAACCAGCCAGCCGGAAGGGCCGAGCGCAGAAGTGGTCCTGCAACT
TTATCCGCCTCCATCCAGTCTATTAATTGTTGCCGGGAAGCTAGAGTAAGTAGTTCGCCAGTTAATAGTT
TGCGCAACGTTGTTGCCATTGCTGCAGGCATCGTGGTGTCACGCTCGTCGTTTGGTATGGCTTCATTCAG
CTCCGGTTCCCAACGATCAAGGCGAGTTACATGATCCCCCATGTTGTGCAAAAAAGCGGTTAGCTCCTTC
GGTCCTCCGATCGTTGTCAGAAGTAAGTTGGCCGCAGTGTTATCACTCATGGTTATGGCAGCACTGCATA
ATTCTCTTACTGTCATGCCATCCGTAAGATGCTTTTCTGTGACTGGTGAGTACTCAACCAAGTCATTCTG
AGAATAGTGTATGCGGCGACCGAGTTGCTCTTGCCCGGCGTCAACACGGGATAATACCGCGCCACATAGC
AGAACTTTAAAAGTGCTCATCATTGGAAAACGTTCTTCGGGGCGAAAACTCTCAAGGATCTTACCGCTGT
TGAGATCCAGTTCGATGTAACCCACTCGTGCACCCAACTGATCTTCAGCATCTTTTACTTTCACCAGCGT
TTCTGGGTGAGCAAAAACAGGAAGGCAAAATGCCGCAAAAAAGGGAATAAGGGCGACACGGAAATGTTGA
ATACTCATACTCTTCCTTTTTCAATATTATTGAAGCATTTATCAGGGTTATTGTCTCATGAGCGGATACA
TATTTGAATGTATTTAGAAAAATAAACAAATAGGGGTTCCGCGCACATTTCCCCGAAAAGTGCCACCTGA
CGTCTAAGAAACCATTATTATCATGACATTAACCTATAAAAATAGGCGTATCACGAGGCCCTTTCGTCTT
CAAGAATTCATACCAGATCACCGAAAACTGTCCTCCAAATGTGTCCCCCTCACACTCCCAAATTCGCGGG
CTTCTGCCTCTTAGACCACTCTACCCTATTCCCCACACTCACCGGAGCCAAAGCCGCGGCCCTTCCGTTT
CTTTGCT
Features (pLannotate 1.2.2; 18 found; start..end, strand, type, name):
      3..110     +  LTR            3' LTR (ΔU3) (fragment): self-inactivating 3' long terminal repeat (LTR) from Moloney murine leukemia virus
    127..184     +  LTR            LTR (fragment): long terminal repeat from Moloney murine leukemia virus
    198..261     +  LTR            LTR (fragment): long terminal repeat from Moloney murine leukemia virus
    414..589     +  LTR            5' LTR (truncated): truncated long terminal repeat from Moloney murine sarcoma virus
    711..985     +  misc_feature   MESV Ψ (fragment): packaging signal of murine embryonic stem cell virus
   1052..1468    +  CDS            gag (truncated): truncated Moloney murine leukemia virus (MMLV) gag gene lacking the start codon
   1524..2544    +  CDS            HygR (fragment): aminoglycoside phosphotransferase from E. coli; aph(4)-Ia; confers resistance to hygromycin
   2562..2834    +  CDS            yokD (fragment): YOKD_BACSU - Experimental evidence at protein level: Swiss-Prot protein existence level 1. May contribute to antibiotic resistance. From Bacillus subtilis (strain 168).
   2980..3359    +  enhancer       CMV enhancer: human cytomegalovirus immediate early enhancer
   3360..3563    +  promoter       CMV promoter: human cytomegalovirus (CMV) immediate early promoter
   3677..3701    +  CDS            3xFLAG (fragment): three tandem FLAG® epitope tags
   3708..5330    +  CDS            PKLR (fragment): KPYR_HUMAN - Also known as PK1, PKL. Experimental evidence at protein level: Swiss-Prot protein existence level 1. Plays a key role in glycolysis. From Homo sapiens (Human).
   5379..5972    +  LTR            LTR: long terminal repeat from Moloney murine leukemia virus
   6041..6081    +  CDS            rop (fragment): Rop protein, which maintains plasmids at low copy number; rop
   6183..6323    +  misc_feature   bom: basis of mobility region from pBR322
   6509..7097    -  rep_origin     ori: high-copy-number ColE1/pMB1/pBR322/pUC origin of replication
   7268..8128    -  CDS            AmpR: β-lactamase; bla; confers resistance to ampicillin, carbenicillin, and related antibiotics
   8129..8233    -  promoter       AmpR promoter: bla
