>Addgene plasmid #107161 | Flag-hPKL S113D | addgene full sequence | sequence record 205510 | Addgene NGS Result
CGTTTCTTTGCTTTTGAAAGACCCCACCCGTAGGTGGCAAGCTAGCTTAAGTAACGCCACTTTGCAAGGC
ATGGAAAAATACATAACTGAGAATAGAAAAGTTCAGATCAAGGTCAGGAACAAAGAAACAGCTGAATACC
AAACAGGATATCTGTGGTAAGCGGTTCCTGCCCCGGCTCAGGGCCAAGAACAGATGAGACAGCTGAGTGA
TGGGCCAAACAGGATATCTGTGGTAAGCAGTTCCTGCCCCGGCTCGGGGCCAAGAACAGATGGTCCCCAG
ATGCGGTCCAGCCCTCAGCAGTTTCTAGTGAATCATCAGATGTTTCCAGGGTGCCCCAAGGACCTGAAAA
TGACCCTGTACCTTATTTGAACTAACCAATCAGTTCGCTTCTCGCTTCTGTTCGCGCGCTTCCGCTCTCC
GAGCTCAATAAAAGAGCCCACAACCCCTCACTCGGCGCGCCAGTCTTCCGATAGACTGCGTCGCCCGGGT
ACCCGTATTCCCAATAAAGCCTCTTGCTGTTTGCATCCGAATCGTGGTCTCGCTGTTCCTTGGGAGGGTC
TCCTCTGAGTGATTGACTACCCACGACGGGGGTCTTTCATTTGGGGGCTCGTCCGGGATTTGGAGACCCC
TGCCCAGGGACCACCGACCCACCACCGGGAGGTAAGCTGGCCAGCAACTTATCTGTGTCTGTCCGATTGT
CTAGTGTCTATGTTTGATGTTATGCGCCTGCGTCTGTACTAGTTAGCTAACTAGCTCTGTATCTGGCGGA
CCCGTGGTGGAACTGACGAGTTCTGAACACCCGGCCGCAACCCTGGGAGACGTCCCAGGGACTTTGGGGG
CCGTTTTTGTGGCCCGACCTGAGGAAGGGAGTCGATGTGGAATCCGACCCCGTCAGGATATGTGGTTCTG
GTAGGAGACGAGAACCTAAAACAGTTCCCGCCTCCGTCTGAATTTTTGCTTTCGGTTTGGAACCGAAGCC
GCGCGTCTTGTCTGCTGCAGCGCTGCAGCATCGTTCTGTGTTGTCTCTGTCTGACTGTGTTTCTGTATTT
GTCTGAAAATTAGGGCCAGACTGTTACCACTCCCTTAAGTTTGACCTTAGGTCACTGGAAAGATGTCGAG
CGGATCGCTCACAACCAGTCGGTAGATGTCAAGAAGAGACGTTGGGTTACCTTCTGCTCTGCAGAATGGC
CAACCTTTAACGTCGGATGGCCGCGAGACGGCACCTTTAACCGAGACCTCATCACCCAGGTTAAGATCAA
GGTCTTTTCACCTGGCCCGCATGGACACCCAGACCAGGTCCCCTACATCGTGACCTGGGAAGCCTTGGCT
TTTGACCCCCCTCCCTGGGTCAAGCCCTTTGTACACCCTAAGCCTCCGCCTCCTCTTCCTCCATCCGCCC
CGTCTCTCCCCCTTGAACCTCCTCGTTCGACCCCGCCTCGATCCTCCCTTTATCCAGCCCTCACTCCTTC
TCTAGGCGCCGGAATTCCGATCTGATAGCTTGCCACAACCCGTACCAAAGATGGATAGATCCGGAAAGCC
TGAACTCACCGCGACGTCTGTCGAGAAGTTTCTGATCGAAAAGTTCGACAGCGTCTCCGACCTGATGCAG
CTCTCGGAGGGCGAAGAATCTCGTGCTTTCAGCTTCGATGTAGGAGGGCGTGGATATGTCCTGCGGGTAA
ATAGCTGCGCCGATGGTTTCTACAAAGATCGTTATGTTTATCGGCACTTTGCATCGGCCGCGCTCCCGAT
TCCGGAAGTGCTTGACATTGGGGAATTCAGCGAGAGCCTGACCTATTGCATCTCCCGCCGTGCACAGGGT
GTCACGTTGCAAGACCTGCCTGAAACCGAACTGCCCGCTGTTCTGCAGCCGGTCGCGGAGGCCATGGATG
CGATCGCTGCGGCCGATCTTAGCCAGACGAGCGGGTTCGGCCCATTCGGACCGCAAGGAATCGGTCAATA
CACTACATGGCGTGATTTCATATGCGCGATTGCTGATCCCCATGTGTATCACTGGCAAACTGTGATGGAC
GACACCGTCAGTGCGTCCGTCGCGCAGGCTCTCGATGAGCTGATGCTTTGGGCCGAGGACTGCCCCGAAG
TCCGGCACCTCGTGCACGCGGATTTCGGCTCCAACAATGTCCTGACGGACAATGGCCGCATAACAGCGGT
CATTGACTGGAGCGAGGCGATGTTCGGGGATTCCCAATACGAGGTCGCCAACATCTTCTTCTGGAGGCCG
TGGTTGGCTTGTATGGAGCAGCAGACGCGCTACTTCGAGCGGAGGCATCCGGAGCTTGCAGGATCGCCGC
GGCTCCGGGCGTATATGCTCCGCATTGGTCTTGACCAACTCTATCAGAGCTTGGTTGACGGCAATTTCGA
TGATGCAGCTTGGGCGCAGGGTCGATGCGACGCAATCGTCCGATCCGGAGCCGGGACTGTCGGGCGTACA
CAAATCGCCCGCAGAAGCGCGGCCGTCTGGACCGATGGCTGTGTAGAAGTACTCGCCGATAGTGGAAACC
GACGCCCCAGCACTCGTCCGAGGGCAAAGGAATAGAGTAGATGCCGACCGAACAAGAGCTGATTTCGAGA
ACGCCTCAGCCAGCAACTCGCGCGAGCCTAGCAAGGCAAATGCGAGAGAACGGCCTTACGCTTGGTGGCA
CAGTTCTCGTCCACAGTTCGCTAAGCTCGCTCGGCTGGGTCGCGGGAGGGCCGGTCGCAGTGATTCAGGC
CCTTCTGGATTGTGTTGGTCCCCAGGGCACGATTGTCATGCCCACGCACTCGGGTGATCTGACTGATCCC
GCAGATTGGAGATCGCCGCCCGTGCCTGCCGATTGGGTGCAGATCTCTAGAGCTCGCTGATCCGGCCATT
AGCCATATTATTCATTGGTTATATAGCATAAATCAATATTGGCTATTGGCCATTGCATACGTTGTATCCA
TATCATAATATGTACATTTATATTGGCTCATGTCCAACATTACCGCCATGTTGACATTGATTATTGACTA
GTTATTAATAGTAATCAATTACGGGGTCATTAGTTCATAGCCCATATATGGAGTTCCGCGTTACATAACT
TACGGTAAATGGCCCGCCTGGCTGACCGCCCAACGACCCCCGCCCATTGACGTCAATAATGACGTATGTT
CCCATAGTAACGCCAATAGGGACTTTCCATTGACGTCAATGGGTGGAGTATTTACGGTAAACTGCCCACT
TGGCAGTACATCAAGTGTATCATATGCCAAGTACGCCCCCTATTGACGTCAATGACGGTAAATGGCCCGC
CTGGCATTATGCCCAGTACATGACCTTATGGGACTTTCCTACTTGGCAGTACATCTACGTATTAGTCATC
GCTATTACCATGGTGATGCGGTTTTGGCAGTACATCAATGGGCGTGGATAGCGGTTTGACTCACGGGGAT
TTCCAAGTCTCCACCCCATTGACGTCAATGGGAGTTTGTTTTGGCACCAAAATCAACGGGACTTTCCAAA
ATGTCGTAACAACTCCGCCCCATTGACGCAAATGGGCGGTAGGCATGTACGGTGGGAGGTCTATATAAGC
AGAGCTCGTTTAGTGAACCGTCAGATCGCCTGGAGACGCCATCCACGCTGTTTTGACCTCCATAGAAGAC
ACCGGGACCGATCCAGCCTCCGCGGCCCCAAGCTTGTTAACGCCACCATGGACTACAAAGACGATGACGA
TAAAGCAGAAGGGCCAGCGGGGTATCTGCGGCGGGCCAGTGTGGCCCAACTGACCCAGGAGCTGGGCACT
GCCTTCTTCCAGCAGCAGCAGCTGCCAGCTGCTATGGCAGACACCTTCCTGGAACACCTCTGCCTACTGG
ACATTGACTCCGAGCCCGTGGCTGCTCGCAGTACCAGCATCATTGCCACCATCGGGCCAGCATCTCGCTC
CGTGGAGCGCCTCAAGGAGATGATCAAGGCCGGGATGAACATTGCGCGACTCAACTTCTCCCACGGCTCC
CACGAGTACCATGCTGAGTCCATCGCCAACGTCCGGGAGGCGGTGGAGAGCTTTGCAGGTGACCCACTCA
GCTACCGGCCCGTGGCCATCGCCCTGGACACCAAGGGACCGGAGATCCGCACTGGGATCCTGCAGGGGGG
TCCAGAGTCGGAAGTGGAGCTGGTGAAGGGCTCCCAGGTGCTGGTGACTGTGGACCCCGCGTTCCGGACG
CGGGGGAACGCGAACACCGTGTGGGTGGACTACCCCAATATTGTCCGGGTCGTGCCGGTGGGGGGCCGCA
TCTACATTGACGACGGGCTCATCTCCCTAGTGGTCCAGAAAATCGGCCCAGAGGGACTGGTGACCCAAGT
GGAGAACGGCGGCGTCCTGGGCAGCCGGAAGGGCGTGAACTTGCCAGGGGCCCAGGTGGACTTGCCCGGG
CTGTCCGAGCAGGACGTCCGAGACCTGCGCTTCGGGGTGGAGCATGGGGTGGACATCGTCTTTGCCTCCT
TTGTGCGGAAAGCCAGCGACGTGGCTGCCGTCAGGGCTGCTCTGGGTCCGGAAGGACACGGCATCAAGAT
CATCAGCAAAATTGAGAACCACGAAGGCGTGAAGAGGTTTGATGAAATCCTGGAGGTGAGCGACGGCATC
ATGGTGGCACGGGGGGACCTAGGCATCGAGATCCCAGCAGAGAAGGTTTTCCTGGCTCAGAAGATGATGA
TTGGGCGCTGCAACTTGGCGGGCAAGCCTGTTGTCTGTGCCACACAGATGCTGGAGAGCATGATTACCAA
GCCCCGGCCAACGAGGGCAGAGACAAGCGATGTCGCCAATGCTGTGCTGGATGGGGCTGACTGCATCATG
CTGTCAGGGGAGACTGCCAAGGGCAACTTCCCTGTGGAAGCGGTGAAGATGCAGCATGCGATTGCCCGGG
AGGCAGAGGCCGCAGTGTACCACCGGCAGCTGTTTGAGGAGCTACGTCGGGCAGCGCCACTAAGCCGTGA
TCCCACTGAGGTCACCGCCATTGGTGCTGTGGAGGCTGCCTTCAAGTGCTGTGCTGCTGCCATCATTGTG
CTGACCACAACTGGCCGCTCAGCCCAGCTTCTGTCTCGGTACCGACCTCGGGCAGCAGTCATTGCTGTCA
CCCGCTCTGCCCAGGCTGCCCGCCAGGTCCACTTATGCCGAGGAGTCTTCCCCTTGCTTTACCGTGAACC
TCCAGAAGCCATCTGGGCAGATGATGTAGATCGCCGGGTGCAATTTGGCATTGAAAGTGGAAAGCTCCGT
GGCTTCCTCCGTGTTGGAGACCTGGTGATTGTGGTGACAGGCTGGCGACCTGGCTCCGGCTACACCAACA
TCATGAGGGTGCTAAGCATATCCTGAATCGATAAAATAAAAGATTTTATTTAGTCTCCAGAAAAAGGGGG
GAATGAAAGACCCCACCTGTAGGTTTGGCAAGCTAGCTTAAGTAACGCCATTTTGCAAGGCATGGAAAAA
TACATAACTGAGAATAGAGAAGTTCAGATCAAGGTCAGGAACAGATGGAACAGCTGAATATGGGCCAAAC
AGGATATCTGTGGTAAGCAGTTCCTGCCCCGGCTCAGGGCCAAGAACAGATGGAACAGCTGAATATGGGC
CAAACAGGATATCTGTGGTAAGCAGTTCCTGCCCCGGCTCAGGGCCAAGAACAGATGGTCCCCAGATGCG
GTCCAGCCCTCAGCAGTTTCTAGAGAACCATCAGATGTTTCCAGGGTGCCCCAAGGACCTGAAATGACCC
TGTGCCTTATTTGAACTAACCAATCAGTTCGCTTCTCGCTTCTGTTCGCGCGCTTCTGCTCCCCGAGCTC
AATAAAAGAGCCCACAACCCCTCACTCGGGGCGCCAGTCCTCCGATTGACTGAGTCGCCCGGGTACCCGT
GTATCCAATAAACCCTCTTGCAGTTGCATCCGACTTGTGGTCTCGCTGTTCCTTGGGAGGGTCTCCTCTG
AGTGATTGACTACCCGTCAGCGGGGGTCTTTCATTTGGGGGCTCGTCCGGGATCGGGAGACCCCTGCCCA
GGGACCACCGACCCACCACCGGGAGGTAAGCTGGCTGCCTCGCGCGTTTCGGTGATGACGGTGAAAACCT
CTGACACATGCAGCTCCCGGAGACGGTCACAGCTTGTCTGTAAGCGGATGCCGGGAGCAGACAAGCCCGT
CAGGGCGCGTCAGCGGGTGTTGGCGGGTGTCGGGGCGCAGCCATGACCCAGTCACGTAGCGATAGCGGAG
TGTATACTGGCTTAACTATGCGGCATCAGAGCAGATTGTACTGAGAGTGCACCATATGCGGTGTGAAATA
CCGCACAGATGCGTAAGGAGAAAATACCGCATCAGGCGCTCTTCCGCTTCCTCGCTCACTGACTCGCTGC
GCTCGGTCGTTCGGCTGCGGCGAGCGGTATCAGCTCACTCAAAGGCGGTAATACGGTTATCCACAGAATC
AGGGGATAACGCAGGAAAGAACATGTGAGCAAAAGGCCAGCAAAAGGCCAGGAACCGTAAAAAGGCCGCG
TTGCTGGCGTTTTTCCATAGGCTCCGCCCCCCTGACGAGCATCACAAAAATCGACGCTCAAGTCAGAGGT
GGCGAAACCCGACAGGACTATAAAGATACCAGGCGTTTCCCCCTGGAAGCTCCCTCGTGCGCTCTCCTGT
TCCGACCCTGCCGCTTACCGGATACCTGTCCGCCTTTCTCCCTTCGGGAAGCGTGGCGCTTTCTCATAGC
TCACGCTGTAGGTATCTCAGTTCGGTGTAGGTCGTTCGCTCCAAGCTGGGCTGTGTGCACGAACCCCCCG
TTCAGCCCGACCGCTGCGCCTTATCCGGTAACTATCGTCTTGAGTCCAACCCGGTAAGACACGACTTATC
GCCACTGGCAGCAGCCACTGGTAACAGGATTAGCAGAGCGAGGTATGTAGGCGGTGCTACAGAGTTCTTG
AAGTGGTGGCCTAACTACGGCTACACTAGAAGGACAGTATTTGGTATCTGCGCTCTGCTGAAGCCAGTTA
CCTTCGGAAAAAGAGTTGGTAGCTCTTGATCCGGCAAACAAACCACCGCTGGTAGCGGTGGTTTTTTTGT
TTGCAAGCAGCAGATTACGCGCAGAAAAAAAGGATCTCAAGAAGATCCTTTGATCTTTTCTACGGGGTCT
GACGCTCAGTGGAACGAAAACTCACGTTAAGGGATTTTGGTCATGAGATTATCAAAAAGGATCTTCACCT
AGATCCTTTTAAATTAAAAATGAAGTTTTAAATCAATCTAAAGTATATATGAGTAAACTTGGTCTGACAG
TTACCAATGCTTAATCAGTGAGGCACCTATCTCAGCGATCTGTCTATTTCGTTCATCCATAGTTGCCTGA
CTCCCCGTCGTGTAGATAACTACGATACGGGAGGGCTTACCATCTGGCCCCAGTGCTGCAATGATACCGC
GAGACCCACGCTCACCGGCTCCAGATTTATCAGCAATAAACCAGCCAGCCGGAAGGGCCGAGCGCAGAAG
TGGTCCTGCAACTTTATCCGCCTCCATCCAGTCTATTAATTGTTGCCGGGAAGCTAGAGTAAGTAGTTCG
CCAGTTAATAGTTTGCGCAACGTTGTTGCCATTGCTGCAGGCATCGTGGTGTCACGCTCGTCGTTTGGTA
TGGCTTCATTCAGCTCCGGTTCCCAACGATCAAGGCGAGTTACATGATCCCCCATGTTGTGCAAAAAAGC
GGTTAGCTCCTTCGGTCCTCCGATCGTTGTCAGAAGTAAGTTGGCCGCAGTGTTATCACTCATGGTTATG
GCAGCACTGCATAATTCTCTTACTGTCATGCCATCCGTAAGATGCTTTTCTGTGACTGGTGAGTACTCAA
CCAAGTCATTCTGAGAATAGTGTATGCGGCGACCGAGTTGCTCTTGCCCGGCGTCAACACGGGATAATAC
CGCGCCACATAGCAGAACTTTAAAAGTGCTCATCATTGGAAAACGTTCTTCGGGGCGAAAACTCTCAAGG
ATCTTACCGCTGTTGAGATCCAGTTCGATGTAACCCACTCGTGCACCCAACTGATCTTCAGCATCTTTTA
CTTTCACCAGCGTTTCTGGGTGAGCAAAAACAGGAAGGCAAAATGCCGCAAAAAAGGGAATAAGGGCGAC
ACGGAAATGTTGAATACTCATACTCTTCCTTTTTCAATATTATTGAAGCATTTATCAGGGTTATTGTCTC
ATGAGCGGATACATATTTGAATGTATTTAGAAAAATAAACAAATAGGGGTTCCGCGCACATTTCCCCGAA
AAGTGCCACCTGACGTCTAAGAAACCATTATTATCATGACATTAACCTATAAAAATAGGCGTATCACGAG
GCCCTTTCGTCTTCAAGAATTCATACCAGATCACCGAAAACTGTCCTCCAAATGTGTCCCCCTCACACTC
CCAAATTCGCGGGCTTCTGCCTCTTAGACCACTCTACCCTATTCCCCACACTCACCGGAGCCAAAGCCGC
GGCCCTTC
Features (pLannotate 1.2.2; 18 found; start..end, strand, type, name):
     15..122     +  LTR            3' LTR (ΔU3) (fragment): self-inactivating 3' long terminal repeat (LTR) from Moloney murine leukemia virus
    139..196     +  LTR            LTR (fragment): long terminal repeat from Moloney murine leukemia virus
    210..273     +  LTR            LTR (fragment): long terminal repeat from Moloney murine leukemia virus
    426..601     +  LTR            5' LTR (truncated): truncated long terminal repeat from Moloney murine sarcoma virus
    723..997     +  misc_feature   MESV Ψ (fragment): packaging signal of murine embryonic stem cell virus
   1064..1480    +  CDS            gag (truncated): truncated Moloney murine leukemia virus (MMLV) gag gene lacking the start codon
   1535..2555    +  CDS            HygR (fragment): aminoglycoside phosphotransferase from E. coli; aph(4)-Ia; confers resistance to hygromycin
   2573..2851    +  CDS            yokD (fragment): YOKD_BACSU - Experimental evidence at protein level: Swiss-Prot protein existence level 1. May contribute to antibiotic resistance. From Bacillus subtilis (strain 168).
   2993..3372    +  enhancer       CMV enhancer: human cytomegalovirus immediate early enhancer
   3373..3576    +  promoter       CMV promoter: human cytomegalovirus (CMV) immediate early promoter
   3690..3714    +  CDS            3xFLAG (fragment): three tandem FLAG® epitope tags
   3721..5343    +  CDS            PKLR (fragment): KPYR_HUMAN - Also known as PK1, PKL. Experimental evidence at protein level: Swiss-Prot protein existence level 1. Plays a key role in glycolysis. From Homo sapiens (Human).
   5392..5985    +  LTR            LTR: long terminal repeat from Moloney murine leukemia virus
   6054..6094    +  CDS            rop (fragment): Rop protein, which maintains plasmids at low copy number; rop
   6196..6336    +  misc_feature   bom: basis of mobility region from pBR322
   6522..7110    -  rep_origin     ori: high-copy-number ColE1/pMB1/pBR322/pUC origin of replication
   7281..8141    -  CDS            AmpR: β-lactamase; bla; confers resistance to ampicillin, carbenicillin, and related antibiotics
   8142..8246    -  promoter       AmpR promoter: bla
