[The description below was written by a language model from this plasmid's Addgene catalogue record and pLannotate feature annotations shown in this document.]
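Description:
Flag-hPKL S113D is a Moloney murine leukemia virus-type retroviral expression plasmid built on the pLHCX backbone, about 8.5 kb in total, for expressing a mutant human liver pyruvate kinase in mammalian cells. In bacteria it is maintained through a ColE1/pBR322-family origin with a bom region and a remnant of rop, and is selected with ampicillin via the β-lactamase gene. The catalogue lists it as low copy.

The proviral region is bounded by a 5' LTR, annotated as several MoMuLV/MoMuSV fragments, and a full-length 3' MoMuLV LTR. Downstream of the 5' LTR lie the Ψ packaging signal and a truncated gag segment lacking its start codon, which together allow the transcript to be encapsidated when viral proteins are supplied in trans by a packaging cell line. The hygromycin resistance gene follows. No separate promoter is annotated for it, consistent with expression from the 5' LTR, and it permits selection of stably transduced cells. A short adjacent "yokD" hit is probably a homology-based annotation artefact rather than a functional part.

An internal CMV enhancer/promoter then drives the payload, the L isoform of human PKLR (about 1.6 kb) carrying an N-terminal Flag tag. The brief 3xFLAG fragment match is consistent with a single epitope. The insert was cloned between HindIII and ClaI. Serine 113 is replaced by aspartate, a substitution commonly used to mimic constitutive phosphorylation. The associated publication concerns PKA and CDK signalling that controls pyruvate kinase phosphorylation and hepatic glucose production. The two sequence records, one from the depositor and one from repository sequencing, differ by a single nucleotide in length and give the same feature layout.
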