Addgene plasmid #107161: Flag-hPKL S113D
Purpose: For mammalian expression of Flag-hPKL S113D
Depositing lab: Jesse Rinehart. Depositing organization: Yale University. Publication: Distinct Hepatic PKA and CDK Signaling Pathways Control Activity-Independent Pyruvate Kinase Phosphorylation and Hepatic Glucose Production. Gassaway BM, Cardone RL, Padyana AK, Petersen MC, Judd ET, Hayes S, Tong S, Barber KW, Apostolidi M, Abulizi A, Sheetz JB, Kshitiz, Aerni HR, Gross S, Kung C, Samuel VT, Shulman GI, Kibbey RG, Rinehart J. Cell Rep. 2019 Dec 10;29(11):3394-3404.e9. doi: 10.1016/j.celrep.2019.11.009. PubMed 31825824.
Backbone
  Vector backbone: pLHCX
  Backbone manufacturer: Clontech
  Backbone size w/o insert (bp): 6819
  Total vector size (bp): 8477
  Vector type: Mammalian Expression, Retroviral
  Selectable markers: Hygromycin
Growth in bacteria
  Bacterial resistance: Ampicillin, 100 μg/mL
  Growth temperature: 37°C
  Growth strain: NEB Stable
  Copy number: Low Copy
Gene/Insert
  Gene/Insert name: Flag-hPKL S113D (alt name: PKL)
  Species: H. sapiens (human)
  Insert size (bp): 1658
  Mutation: Serine 113 mutated to aspartate
  Entrez Gene: PKLR (a.k.a. CNSHA2, PK1, PKL, PKRL, RPK)
  Promoter: CMV
  Tag / fusion protein: N-term Flag
  Cloning method: Restriction Enzyme; 5′ cloning site HindIII (not destroyed); 3′ cloning site ClaI (not destroyed)
  Sequencing primers: 5′ agctcgtttagtgaaccgtcagatc; 3′ acctacaggtggggtctttcattccc
Terms and licenses: Academic/Nonprofit Terms; Industry Terms: Not Available to Industry
How to cite: Flag-hPKL S113D was a gift from Jesse Rinehart (Addgene plasmid # 107161 ; http://n2t.net/addgene:107161 ; RRID:Addgene_107161)
